Addgene plasmid #108483: pcDNA4-Tet-on-vsv-Incenp-EGFP
Purpose: inducible expression of vsv-INCENP wt-EGFP
Depositing lab: Susanne Lens. Depositing organization: University Medical Centre Utrecht. Publication: Sensing chromosome bi-orientation by spatial separation of aurora B kinase from kinetochore substrates. Liu D, Vader G, Vromans MJ, Lampson MA, Lens SM. Science. 2009 Mar 6;323(5919):1350-3. doi: 10.1126/science.1167000. Epub 2009 Jan 15. PubMed 19150808.
Backbone
  Vector backbone: pcDNA4-TO
  Backbone size w/o insert (bp): 5100
  Vector type: Mammalian Expression
  Selectable markers: Zeocin
Growth in bacteria
  Bacterial resistance: Ampicillin, 100 μg/mL
  Growth temperature: 37°C
  Growth strain: DH5alpha
  Copy number: High Copy
Gene/Insert
  Gene/Insert name: INCENP
  Species: H. sapiens (human)
  Insert size (bp): 2757
  Entrez Gene: INCENP
  Promoter: CMV
  Tag / fusion protein: VSV (N terminal on insert); EGFP (C terminal on insert)
  Cloning method: Restriction Enzyme; 5′ cloning site BamH1 (destroyed during cloning); 3′ cloning site Xba1 (unknown if destroyed)
Terms and licenses: Academic/Nonprofit Terms; Industry Terms: Not Available to Industry
How to cite: pcDNA4-Tet-on-vsv-Incenp-EGFP was a gift from Susanne Lens (Addgene plasmid # 108483 ; http://n2t.net/addgene:108483 ; RRID:Addgene_108483)
