[The description below was written by a language model from this plasmid's Addgene catalogue record and pLannotate feature annotations shown in this document.]
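Description:
pcDNA4-Tet-on-vsv-Incenp-EGFP is a mammalian expression plasmid built on the pcDNA4-TO backbone for tetracycline-regulated production of human INCENP, the scaffold subunit of the chromosomal passenger complex that links Aurora B kinase to survivin and borealin and directs the complex to the inner centromere. It is maintained in E. coli through a high-copy ColE1/pUC-type origin with ampicillin resistance (AmpR under its own bla promoter), and it also carries an f1 origin. For selection in mammalian cells, a separate cassette places the Sh ble gene (BleoR, Zeocin resistance) under the SV40 early promoter, with an EM7 bacterial promoter in tandem and an SV40 polyadenylation signal downstream.

The expression unit consists of the CMV immediate early enhancer and promoter followed directly by two short tet operator elements, which the automated annotation labels as fragments of tet-responsive promoters. In this arrangement the CMV promoter is held silent in cells that supply the Tet repressor and is derepressed when tetracycline or doxycycline is added; the repressor is not encoded on this plasmid and must be provided by the host cell line. Downstream lies the wild-type INCENP coding sequence, joined through residual cloning-site sequence to a C-terminal EGFP and terminated by the bovine growth hormone polyadenylation signal. The catalogue also records an N-terminal VSV epitope tag, which is not separately annotated in the feature table but would sit in the short interval upstream of the INCENP reading frame. The construct allows inducible expression of a fluorescent, epitope-tagged INCENP, suited to generating stable Zeocin-selected lines and to imaging or detecting the protein in studies of mitosis, chromosome bi-orientation and Aurora B function.
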