Features (pLannotate 1.2.2; 25 found; start..end, strand, type, name):
     28..80      -  misc_feature   bom (fragment): basis of mobility region from pBR322
    235..614     +  enhancer       CMV enhancer: human cytomegalovirus immediate early enhancer
    615..818     +  promoter       CMV promoter: human cytomegalovirus (CMV) immediate early promoter
    820..839     +  promoter       PLtetO-1 promoter (fragment): modified phage lambda PL promoter with tet operator sites (Lutz and Bujard, 1997)
    841..860     +  promoter       PLtetO-1 promoter (fragment): modified phage lambda PL promoter with tet operator sites (Lutz and Bujard, 1997)
    868..901     +  promoter       TRE3GV promoter (fragment): 3rd-generation Tet-responsive promoter that can be activated by binding of Tet-On® 3G, optimized for retroviral and lentiviral vectors
    997..1014    +  misc_feature   MCS (fragment): multiple cloning site
   1063..3813    +  CDS            INCENP: INCE_HUMAN - Experimental evidence at protein level: Swiss-Prot protein existence level 1. Component of the chromosomal passenger complex (CPC), a complex that acts as a key regulator of mitosis. The CPC complex has essential functions at the centromere in ensuring correct chromosome alignment and segregation and is required for chromatin-induced microtubule stabilization and spindle assembly. Acts as a scaffold regulating CPC localization and activity. The C-terminus associates with AURKB or AURKC, the N-terminus associated with BIRC5/survivin and CDCA8/borealin tethers the CPC to the inner c
   3813..3857    +  misc_feature   MCS (fragment): multiple cloning site
   3871..4590    +  CDS            EGFP: the original enhanced GFP (Yang et al., 1996) mammalian codon-optimized
   4642..4866    +  polyA_signal   bGH poly(A) signal: bovine growth hormone polyadenylation signal
   4870..4891    +  promoter       SV40 promoter (fragment): SV40 enhancer and early promoter
   4912..5340    +  rep_origin     f1 ori (sequence partly withheld): f1 bacteriophage origin of replication; arrow indicates direction of (+) strand synthesis
   5354..5683    +  promoter       SV40 promoter: SV40 enhancer and early promoter
   5731..5778    +  promoter       EM7 promoter: synthetic bacterial promoter&nbsp
   5797..6171    +  CDS            BleoR: antibiotic-binding protein; Sh ble from Streptoalloteichus hindustanus; confers resistance to bleomycin, phleomycin, and Zeocin™
   6181..6306    +  CDS            ble (fragment): BLE_KLEPN - Experimental evidence at protein level: Swiss-Prot protein existence level 1. Binding protein with a strong affinity to the bleomycin family of antibiotics. Binds to CL990; an antimitotic-antibiotic compound. From Klebsiella pneumoniae.
   6301..6422    +  polyA_signal   SV40 poly(A) signal: SV40 polyadenylation signal
   6495..6511    -  protein_bind   lac operator: The lac repressor binds to the lac operator to inhibit transcription in E. coli. This inhibition can be relieved by adding lactose or isopropyl-β-D-thiogalactopyranoside (IPTG). lac repressor encoded by lacI
   6519..6549    -  promoter       lac promoter: promoter for the E. coli lac operon
   6564..6585    -  protein_bind   CAP binding site: CAP binding activates transcription in the presence of cAMP. E. coli catabolite activator protein
   6598..6690    -  CDS            lacI (fragment): lac repressor; lacI; The lac repressor binds to the lac operator to inhibit transcription in E. coli. This inhibition can be relieved by adding lactose or isopropyl-β-D-thiogalactopyranoside (IPTG).
   6873..7461    -  rep_origin     ori: high-copy-number ColE1/pMB1/pBR322/pUC origin of replication
   7632..8492    -  CDS            AmpR: β-lactamase; bla; confers resistance to ampicillin, carbenicillin, and related antibiotics
   8493..8597    -  promoter       AmpR promoter: bla
>Addgene plasmid #108483 | pcDNA4-Tet-on-vsv-Incenp-EGFP | addgene full sequence | sequence record 208761 | Addgene NGS Result
GACGGATCGGGAGATCTCCCGATCCCCTATGGTGCACTCTCAGTACAATCTGCTCTGATGCCGCATAGTT
AAGCCAGTATCTGCTCCCTGCTTGTGTGTTGGAGGTCGCTGAGTAGTGCGCGAGCAAAATTTAAGCTACA
ACAAGGCAAGGCTTGACCGACAATTGCATGAAGAATCTGCTTAGGGTTAGGCGTTTTGCGCTGCTTCGCG
ATGTACGGGCCAGATATACGCGTTGACATTGATTATTGACTAGTTATTAATAGTAATCAATTACGGGGTC
ATTAGTTCATAGCCCATATATGGAGTTCCGCGTTACATAACTTACGGTAAATGGCCCGCCTGGCTGACCG
CCCAACGACCCCCGCCCATTGACGTCAATAATGACGTATGTTCCCATAGTAACGCCAATAGGGACTTTCC
ATTGACGTCAATGGGTGGAGTATTTACGGTAAACTGCCCACTTGGCAGTACATCAAGTGTATCATATGCC
AAGTACGCCCCCTATTGACGTCAATGACGGTAAATGGCCCGCCTGGCATTATGCCCAGTACATGACCTTA
TGGGACTTTCCTACTTGGCAGTACATCTACGTATTAGTCATCGCTATTACCATGGTGATGCGGTTTTGGC
AGTACATCAATGGGCGTGGATAGCGGTTTGACTCACGGGGATTTCCAAGTCTCCACCCCATTGACGTCAA
TGGGAGTTTGTTTTGGCACCAAAATCAACGGGACTTTCCAAAATGTCGTAACAACTCCGCCCCATTGACG
CAAATGGGCGGTAGGCGTGTACGGTGGGAGGTCTATATAAGCAGAGCTCTCCCTATCAGTGATAGAGATC
TCCCTATCAGTGATAGAGATCGTCGACGAGCTCGTTTAGTGAACCGTCAGATCGCCTGGAGACGCCATCC
ACGCTGTTTTGACCTCCATAGAAGACACCGGGACCGATCCAGCCTCCGGACTCTAGCGTTTAAACTTAAG
CTTGGTACCGAGCTCGGATCTCGAGCTCAAGCTTGGTACCGCCACCATGTACACCGACATCGAGATGAAC
CGGTTGGGCAAGGGGACGACGGCCCCAGGGCCCATTCACCTGCTGGAGCTCTGTGACCAGAAGCTCATGG
AGTTTCTCTGCAACATGGATAATAAGGACTTGGTGTGGCTTGAGGAGATCCAAGAGGAGGCCGAGCGCAT
GTTCACCAGAGAATTCAGCAAAGAGCCAGAGCTGATGCCCAAAACACCTTCTCAGAAGAACCGACGGAAG
AAGAGACGGATTTCTTATGTTCAGGATGAAAACAGAGATCCCATCAGGAGAAGGTTATCCCGCAGAAAGT
CTCGGAGCAGCCAGCTGAGCTCCCGACGCCTCCGCAGCAAGGACAGTGTAGAGAAGCTGGCTACAGTGGT
CGGGGAGAACGGCTCCGTTCTGCGGCGTGTGACCCGTGCTGCGGCTGCAGCTGCCGCGGCTACCATGGCA
TTGGCTGCACCTTCTTCACCCACCCCTGAGTCTCCCACGATGCTGACTAAGAAGCCCGAGGATAACCACA
CCCAGTGCCAGCTGGTGCCTGTGGTGGAGATCGGCATCAGTGAGCGCCAGAATGCTGAGCAGCATGTCAC
CCAGCTCATGTCCACCGAGCCTCTGCCCCGCACTCTGTCCCCGACTCCAGCTTCAGCCACAGCTCCAACC
TCCCAGGGCATCCCGACATCAGATGAGGAATCAACACCTAAGAAGTCGAAGGCCAGGATACTGGAGTCCA
TCACAGTGAGCTCCCTGATGGCTACACCCCAGGACCCCAAGGGTCAAGGGGTCGGGACGGGGCGGTCTGC
GTCTAAGCTCAGGATTGCGCAGGTCTCCCCTGGCCCACGGGACTCGCCAGCCTTTCCAGATTCTCCATGG
CGGGAGCGGGTGCTGGCTCCCATCCTGCCGGATAACTTCTCCACGCCCACGGGCTCTCGCACGGACTCTC
AATCGGTGCGGCACAGCCCGATCGCCCCGTCTTCCCCGAGTCCCCGAGTCTTAGCCCAGAAGTACTCTCT
GGTGGCCAAACAGGAAAGTGTTGTCCGCAGGGCGAGCAGAAGGCTTGCCAAGAAGACTGCCGAAGAGCCA
GCTGCCTCTGGCCGCATCATCTGTCACAGTTACCTGGAGAGGCTCCTGAATGTTGAGGTGCCCCAGAAAG
TTGGTTCTGAGCAGAAGGAACCCCCCGAGGAGGCTGAGCCTGTGGCGGCAGCTGAGCCAGAGGTCCCTGA
GAACAACGGAAATAACTCGTGGCCCCACAATGACACAGAGATCGCCAACAGCACACCCAACCCGAAGCCT
GCAGCCAGCAGCCCGGAAACACCCTCTGCAGGGCAGCAAGAGGCCAAGACGGACCAAGCAGATGGACCCA
GAGAGCCACCGCAGAGTGCCAGGAGGAAGCGCAGCTACAAGCAGGCCGTGAGTGAGCTGGACGAGGAGCA
GCACCTGGAGGATGAGGAGCTGCAGCCCCCCAGGAGCAAGACCCCTTCCTCACCCTGCCCAGCCAGCAAG
GTGGTACGGCCCCTCCGGACCTTTCTGCACACAGTGCAGAGGAACCAGATGCTCACGACCCCGACCTCAG
CCCCACGCAGCGTCATGAAGTCCTTTATTAAGCGCAACACTCCCCTGCGCATGGACCCCAAGTGCAGCTT
CGTCGAGAAGGAGCGGCAGCGCCTGGAGAATCTGCGGCGGAAGGAGGAGGCCGAGCAGCTGCGCAGGCAG
AAGGTGGAGGAGGACAAGCGGCGGCGGCTGGAGGAGGTGAAGCTGAAGCGTGAGGAACGCCTCCGCAAGG
TGCTGCAGGCCCGCGAGCGGGTGGAGCAGATGAAGGAGGAGAAGAAGAAGCAGATTGAGCAGAAGTTTGC
TCAGATCGACGAGAAGACTGAGAAGGCCAAGGAGGAGCGGCTGGCAGAGGAGAAGGCCAAGAAAAAGGCG
GCGGCCAAGAAGATGGAGGAGGTGGAAGCACGCAGGAAGCAGGAAGAGGATGCACGTAGGCTCAGGTGGC
TGCAGCAGGAGGAGGAAGAGCGGCGGCACCAAGAGCTGCTGCAGAAGAAGAAGGAAGAGGAGCAGGAGCG
GCTGCGGAAGGCGGCCGAGGCTAAGCGGCTGGCAGAGCAGCGGGAGCAGGAGCGGCGGGAGCAGGAGCGG
CGCGAGCAGGAGCGGCGCGAGCAGGAGCGGCGGGAGCAGGAGCGGCGCGAGCAGGAGCGACAGCTGGCAG
AGCAGGAGCGTCGGCGGGAGCAGGAGCGGCTCCAGGCCGAGAGGGAGCTGCAGGAGCGGGAGAAGGCCCT
GCGGCTGCAGAAGGAGCAGCTGCAGAGGGAACTGGAGGAGAAGAAGAAGAAGGAAGAGCAGCAGCGTCTG
GCTGAGCGGCAGCTGCAGGAGGAGCAAGAGAAGAAAGCCAAGGAGGCAGCAGGGGCCAGCAAGGCCCTGA
ATGTGACTGTGGACGTGCAGTCTCCAGCTTGTACCTCATATCAGATGACTCCGCAAGGGCACAGGGCCCC
TCCCAAGATCAACCCAGATAACTACGGGATGGATCTGAATAGCGACGACTCCACCGATGATGAGGCCCAT
CCCCGGAAGCCCATCCCCACCTGGGCCCGAGGCACCCCGCTCAGCCAGGCTATCATTCACCAGTACTACC
ACCCACCGAACCTTCTGGAGCTCTTTGGAACCATTCTCCCACTGGACTTGGAGGATATCTTCAAGAAGAG
CAAGCCCCGCTATCACAAGCGCACCAGCTCTGCTGTCTGGAACTCACCGCCCCTGCAGGGCGCCAGGGTC
CCCAGCAGCCTGGCCTACAGCCTGAAGAAGCACAAGCTTCGAATTCTGCAGTCGACGGTACCGCGGGCCC
GGGATCCACCGGTCGCCACCATGGTGAGCAAGGGCGAGGAGCTGTTCACCGGGGTGGTGCCCATCCTGGT
CGAGCTGGACGGCGACGTAAACGGCCACAAGTTCAGCGTGTCCGGCGAGGGCGAGGGCGATGCCACCTAC
GGCAAGCTGACCCTGAAGTTCATCTGCACCACCGGCAAGCTGCCCGTGCCCTGGCCCACCCTCGTGACCA
CCCTGACCTACGGCGTGCAGTGCTTCAGCCGCTACCCCGACCACATGAAGCAGCACGACTTCTTCAAGTC
CGCCATGCCCGAAGGCTACGTCCAGGAGCGCACCATCTTCTTCAAGGACGACGGCAACTACAAGACCCGC
GCCGAGGTGAAGTTCGAGGGCGACACCCTGGTGAACCGCATCGAGCTGAAGGGCATCGACTTCAAGGAGG
ACGGCAACATCCTGGGGCACAAGCTGGAGTACAACTACAACAGCCACAACGTCTATATCATGGCCGACAA
GCAGAAGAACGGCATCAAGGTGAACTTCAAGATCCGCCACAACATCGAGGACGGCAGCGTGCAGCTCGCC
GACCACTACCAGCAGAACACCCCCATCGGCGACGGCCCCGTGCTGCTGCCCGACAACCACTACCTGAGCA
CCCAGTCCGCCCTGAGCAAAGACCCCAACGAGAAGCGCGATCACATGGTCCTGCTGGAGTTCGTGACCGC
CGCCGGGATCACTCTCGGCATGGACGAGCTGTACAAGTAAAGCGGCCGCTCGAGTCTAGAGGGCCCGTTT
AAACCCGCTGATCAGCCTCGACTGTGCCTTCTAGTTGCCAGCCATCTGTTGTTTGCCCCTCCCCCGTGCC
TTCCTTGACCCTGGAAGGTGCCACTCCCACTGTCCTTTCCTAATAAAATGAGGAAATTGCATCGCATTGT
CTGAGTAGGTGTCATTCTATTCTGGGGGGTGGGGTGGGGCAGGACAGCAAGGGGGAGGATTGGGAAGACA
ATAGCAGGCATGCTGGGGATGCGGTGGGCTCTATGGCTTCTGAGGCGGAAAGAACCAGCTGGGGCTCTAG
GGGGTATCCCC
[124 nt withheld, positions 4912-5035]
C
[91 nt withheld, positions 5037-5127]
A
[49 nt withheld, positions 5129-5177]
CCTTTGACGTTGGAGTCCACGTTCTTT
[37 nt withheld, positions 5205-5241]
ACCCTATCTCGGTCTATTCTTTTGATTTATAAGGGATTTTGCCGATTTCGGCCTATTGGTTAAAAAATGA
GCTGATTTAACAAAAATTTAACGCGAATTAATTCTGTGGAATGTGTGTCAGTTAGGGTGTGGAAAGTCCC
CAGGCTCCCCAGCAGGCAGAAGTATGCAAAGCATGCATCTCAATTAGTCAGCAACCAGGTGTGGAAAGTC
CCCAGGCTCCCCAGCAGGCAGAAGTATGCAAAGCATGCATCTCAATTAGTCAGCAACCATAGTCCCGCCC
CTAACTCCGCCCATCCCGCCCCTAACTCCGCCCAGTTCCGCCCATTCTCCGCCCCATGGCTGACTAATTT
TTTTTATTTATGCAGAGGCCGAGGCCGCCTCTGCCTCTGAGCTATTCCAGAAGTAGTGAGGAGGCTTTTT
TGGAGGCCTAGGCTTTTGCAAAAAGCTCCCGGGAGCTTGTATATCCATTTTCGGATCTGATCAGCACGTG
TTGACAATTAATCATCGGCATAGTATATCGGCATAGTATAATACGACAAGGTGAGGAACTAAACCATGGC
CAAGTTGACCAGTGCCGTTCCGGTGCTCACCGCGCGCGACGTCGCCGGAGCGGTCGAGTTCTGGACCGAC
CGGCTCGGGTTCTCCCGGGACTTCGTGGAGGACGACTTCGCCGGTGTGGTCCGGGACGACGTGACCCTGT
TCATCAGCGCGGTCCAGGACCAGGTGGTGCCGGACAACACCCTGGCCTGGGTGTGGGTGCGCGGCCTGGA
CGAGCTGTACGCCGAGTGGTCGGAGGTCGTGTCCACGAACTTCCGGGACGCCTCCGGGCCGGCCATGACC
GAGATCGGCGAGCAGCCGTGGGGGCGGGAGTTCGCCCTGCGCGACCCGGCCGGCAACTGCGTGCACTTCG
TGGCCGAGGAGCAGGACTGACACGTGCTACGAGATTTCGATTCCACCGCCGCCTTCTATGAAAGGTTGGG
CTTCGGAATCGTTTTCCGGGACGCCGGCTGGATGATCCTCCAGCGCGGGGATCTCATGCTGGAGTTCTTC
GCCCACCCCAACTTGTTTATTGCAGCTTATAATGGTTACAAATAAAGCAATAGCATCACAAATTTCACAA
ATAAAGCATTTTTTTCACTGCATTCTAGTTGTGGTTTGTCCAAACTCATCAATGTATCTTATCATGTCTG
TATACCGTCGACCTCTAGCTAGAGCTTGGCGTAATCATGGTCATAGCTGTTTCCTGTGTGAAATTGTTAT
CCGCTCACAATTCCACACAACATACGAGCCGGAAGCATAAAGTGTAAAGCCTGGGGTGCCTAATGAGTGA
GCTAACTCACATTAATTGCGTTGCGCTCACTGCCCGCTTTCCAGTCGGGAAACCTGTCGTGCCAGCTGCA
TTAATGAATCGGCCAACGCGCGGGGAGAGGCGGTTTGCGTATTGGGCGCTCTTCCGCTTCCTCGCTCACT
GACTCGCTGCGCTCGGTCGTTCGGCTGCGGCGAGCGGTATCAGCTCACTCAAAGGCGGTAATACGGTTAT
CCACAGAATCAGGGGATAACGCAGGAAAGAACATGTGAGCAAAAGGCCAGCAAAAGGCCAGGAACCGTAA
AAAGGCCGCGTTGCTGGCGTTTTTCCATAGGCTCCGCCCCCCTGACGAGCATCACAAAAATCGACGCTCA
AGTCAGAGGTGGCGAAACCCGACAGGACTATAAAGATACCAGGCGTTTCCCCCTGGAAGCTCCCTCGTGC
GCTCTCCTGTTCCGACCCTGCCGCTTACCGGATACCTGTCCGCCTTTCTCCCTTCGGGAAGCGTGGCGCT
TTCTCATAGCTCACGCTGTAGGTATCTCAGTTCGGTGTAGGTCGTTCGCTCCAAGCTGGGCTGTGTGCAC
GAACCCCCCGTTCAGCCCGACCGCTGCGCCTTATCCGGTAACTATCGTCTTGAGTCCAACCCGGTAAGAC
ACGACTTATCGCCACTGGCAGCAGCCACTGGTAACAGGATTAGCAGAGCGAGGTATGTAGGCGGTGCTAC
AGAGTTCTTGAAGTGGTGGCCTAACTACGGCTACACTAGAAGAACAGTATTTGGTATCTGCGCTCTGCTG
AAGCCAGTTACCTTCGGAAAAAGAGTTGGTAGCTCTTGATCCGGCAAACAAACCACCGCTGGTAGCGGTG
GTTTTTTTGTTTGCAAGCAGCAGATTACGCGCAGAAAAAAAGGATCTCAAGAAGATCCTTTGATCTTTTC
TACGGGGTCTGACGCTCAGTGGAACGAAAACTCACGTTAAGGGATTTTGGTCATGAGATTATCAAAAAGG
ATCTTCACCTAGATCCTTTTAAATTAAAAATGAAGTTTTAAATCAATCTAAAGTATATATGAGTAAACTT
GGTCTGACAGTTACCAATGCTTAATCAGTGAGGCACCTATCTCAGCGATCTGTCTATTTCGTTCATCCAT
AGTTGCCTGACTCCCCGTCGTGTAGATAACTACGATACGGGAGGGCTTACCATCTGGCCCCAGTGCTGCA
ATGATACCGCGAGACCCACGCTCACCGGCTCCAGATTTATCAGCAATAAACCAGCCAGCCGGAAGGGCCG
AGCGCAGAAGTGGTCCTGCAACTTTATCCGCCTCCATCCAGTCTATTAATTGTTGCCGGGAAGCTAGAGT
AAGTAGTTCGCCAGTTAATAGTTTGCGCAACGTTGTTGCCATTGCTACAGGCATCGTGGTGTCACGCTCG
TCGTTTGGTATGGCTTCATTCAGCTCCGGTTCCCAACGATCAAGGCGAGTTACATGATCCCCCATGTTGT
GCAAAAAAGCGGTTAGCTCCTTCGGTCCTCCGATCGTTGTCAGAAGTAAGTTGGCCGCAGTGTTATCACT
CATGGTTATGGCAGCACTGCATAATTCTCTTACTGTCATGCCATCCGTAAGATGCTTTTCTGTGACTGGT
GAGTACTCAACCAAGTCATTCTGAGAATAGTGTATGCGGCGACCGAGTTGCTCTTGCCCGGCGTCAATAC
GGGATAATACCGCGCCACATAGCAGAACTTTAAAAGTGCTCATCATTGGAAAACGTTCTTCGGGGCGAAA
ACTCTCAAGGATCTTACCGCTGTTGAGATCCAGTTCGATGTAACCCACTCGTGCACCCAACTGATCTTCA
GCATCTTTTACTTTCACCAGCGTTTCTGGGTGAGCAAAAACAGGAAGGCAAAATGCCGCAAAAAAGGGAA
TAAGGGCGACACGGAAATGTTGAATACTCATACTCTTCCTTTTTCAATATTATTGAAGCATTTATCAGGG
TTATTGTCTCATGAGCGGATACATATTTGAATGTATTTAGAAAAATAAACAAATAGGGGTTCCGCGCACA
TTTCCCCGAAAAGTGCCACCTGACGTC
